Addgene plasmid #13479: pWay21-MKP-1 ASA
Depositing lab: Anton Bennett. Publication: The noncatalytic amino terminus of mitogen-activated protein kinase phosphatase 1 directs nuclear targeting and serum response element transcriptional regulation. Wu JJ, Zhang L, Bennett AM. Mol Cell Biol. 2005 Jun . 25(11):4792-803. 10.1128/MCB.25.11.4792-4803.2005 PubMed 15899879.
Backbone
  Vector backbone: pWay21 EGFP
  Backbone size w/o insert (bp): 5800
  Vector type: Mammalian Expression
Growth in bacteria
  Bacterial resistance: Ampicillin, 100 μg/mL
  Growth temperature: 37°C
  Growth strain: DH5alpha
  Copy number: Unknown
Gene/Insert
  Gene/Insert name: MKP-1ASA (alt names: MKP-1FL ASA; MKP-1)
  Species: M. musculus (mouse)
  Insert size (bp): 1130
  Mutation: Changed Arginine 53 to Alanine, Changed Arginine 54 to Serine, Changed Arginine 55 to Alanine
  GenBank ID: NM_013642
  Entrez Gene: Dusp1 (a.k.a. 3CH134, MKP1, Ptpn16, erp, mkp-1)
  Tag / fusion protein: EGFP (N terminal on backbone)
  Cloning method: Restriction Enzyme; 5′ cloning site Sma I (not destroyed); 3′ cloning site Xho I (not destroyed)
  Sequencing primers: 5′ EGFP-C
Terms and licenses: Academic/Nonprofit Terms; Industry Terms: Not Available to Industry
How to cite: pWay21-MKP-1 ASA was a gift from Anton Bennett (Addgene plasmid # 13479 ; http://n2t.net/addgene:13479 ; RRID:Addgene_13479)
