[The description below was written by a language model from this plasmid's Addgene catalogue record.]
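Description:
pWay21-MKP-1 ASA is a mammalian expression plasmid built on the pWay21 EGFP backbone (about 5.8 kb without insert) and propagated in E. coli under ampicillin selection. The record does not state the promoter driving expression, the origin of replication, the copy number, or whether a mammalian selection marker is present, and no feature table is available to fill in these details.

The payload is an approximately 1.1 kb full-length mouse MKP-1 coding sequence (MAP kinase phosphatase 1, encoded by Dusp1), inserted between SmaI and XhoI sites, both of which are retained. It sits downstream of the backbone's EGFP, so the protein is produced as an N-terminally EGFP-tagged fusion. The "ASA" designation refers to a triple substitution in the noncatalytic amino-terminal region, where arginines 53, 54 and 55 are changed to alanine, serine and alanine respectively. From general knowledge, this cluster of basic residues corresponds to the kinase-interaction motif through which MKP-1 docks onto its MAP kinase substrates, so the mutant is expected to be impaired in substrate binding, although the record itself does not describe the functional consequence.

The associated study concerns how the amino terminus of MKP-1 directs nuclear targeting and regulates serum response element-dependent transcription. The construct therefore fits use in transfected mammalian cells, where the fluorescent fusion allows subcellular localisation to be followed. It can also be compared with wild-type MKP-1 in signalling or reporter assays.
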