>Addgene plasmid #13479 | pWay21-MKP-1 ASA | addgene partial sequence | sequence record 19896 | EGFP-C 5'-CATGGTCCTGCTGGAGTTCGTG-3'
AGCTGTACAGGGTGGCGGGCCCGGGATGGTGATGGAGGTGGGCATCCTGGACGCCGGGGGGCTGCGCGCG
CTGCTGCGAGAGGGCGCCGCGCAGTGCCTGTTGTTGGATTGTCGCTCCTTCTTCGCTTTCAACGCCGGCC
ACATCGCGGGCTCAGTGAACGTGCGCTTCAGCACCATCGTGGCGAGCGCCGCCAAGGGCGCCATGGGCCT
GGAGCATATCGTGCCCAACGCTGAACTGCGTGGCCGCCTGCTGGCCGGAGCCTACGACGCCGTGGTGCTG
CTGGACGAACGCAGCGCCTCCCTGGACGGCGCCAAGCGCGACGGCACCCTGGCCCTGGCCGCGGGCGCGC
TCTGCCGAGAGGCGCGCTCCACTCGAGTCTTCTTTCTCCAACGAGGATATC
